Addgene plasmid #211712: pFB MBD2a-C-GFP (pc1565)
Purpose: Expresses fl. MBD2 GFP tagged in insect cells
Depositing lab: Cristina Cardoso. Depositing organization: Technische Universitaet Darmstadt. Publication: Direct homo- and hetero-interactions of MeCP2 and MBD2. Becker A, Allmann L, Hofstatter M, Casa V, Weber P, Lehmkuhl A, Herce HD, Cardoso MC. PLoS One. 2013;8(1):e53730. doi: 10.1371/journal.pone.0053730. Epub 2013 Jan 15. PubMed 23335972.
Backbone
  Vector backbone: pFastBac1
  Backbone size w/o insert (bp): 4472
  Vector type: Insect Expression
  Selectable markers: Gentamicin
Growth in bacteria
  Bacterial resistance: Ampicillin, 100 μg/mL
  Growth temperature: 37°C
  Growth strain: DH5alpha
  Copy number: High Copy
Gene/Insert
  Gene/Insert name: MBD2 (alt name: Mus musculus methyl-CpG binding domain protein 2)
  Species: M. musculus (mouse)
  Promoter: Polyhedrin Promoter
  Tag / fusion protein: GFP (C terminal on insert)
  Cloning method: Restriction Enzyme; 5′ cloning site SalI (not destroyed); 3′ cloning site NotI (not destroyed)
  Sequencing primers: 5′ AAATGATAACCATCTCGC; 3′ GGTGCAGATGAACTTCAG
Terms and licenses: Academic/Nonprofit Terms; Industry Terms: Not Available to Industry
How to cite: pFB MBD2a-C-GFP (pc1565) was a gift from Cristina Cardoso (Addgene plasmid # 211712 ; http://n2t.net/addgene:211712 ; RRID:Addgene_211712)
