[The description below was written by a language model from this plasmid's Addgene catalogue record and pLannotate feature annotations shown in this document.]
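Description:
pFB MBD2a-C-GFP (pc1565) is a baculovirus donor (transfer) plasmid built on the pFastBac1 backbone for producing full-length mouse methyl-CpG binding domain protein 2 (MBD2, the "a" isoform by its name) as a GFP fusion in insect cells. The sequenced record is about 6.7 kb. In E. coli the plasmid replicates from a high-copy ColE1/pUC-type origin and is selected through the β-lactamase (ampicillin resistance) gene; an f1 phage origin is also present, along with a small bom fragment carried over from pBR322.

The expression cassette lies between the right and left ends of a mini-Tn7 element (Tn7R and Tn7L). It consists of the Autographa californica polyhedrin promoter, a very strong late baculoviral promoter, driving the MBD2 coding sequence, which was cloned between SalI and NotI sites, followed closely by EGFP as a C-terminal tag and terminated by an SV40 polyadenylation signal (with a short adjoining large T antigen fragment). The automated annotation matched the insert to human MBD2, whereas the catalogue entry gives the species as mouse; this most likely reflects the closest database hit among homologous proteins rather than a different insert. A gentamicin acetyltransferase gene expressed from the Pc integron promoter also sits inside the Tn7 arms, so that it is mobilised together with the cassette.

In typical use of this vector system, the Tn7-flanked segment is transposed into a baculovirus shuttle genome (bacmid) in a suitable E. coli strain, with gentamicin selecting for transposition, and the recombinant bacmid is then used to generate virus for infecting insect cells. The resulting MBD2-GFP protein is suited to purification and fluorescence-based detection, and the associated work concerned direct interactions between MeCP2 and MBD2.
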