Features (pLannotate 1.2.2; 16 found; start..end, strand, type, name):
    476..580     +  promoter       AmpR promoter: bla
    581..1441    +  CDS            AmpR: β-lactamase; bla; confers resistance to ampicillin, carbenicillin, and related antibiotics
   1612..2200    +  rep_origin     ori: high-copy-number ColE1/pMB1/pBR322/pUC origin of replication
   2386..2437    -  misc_feature   bom (fragment): basis of mobility region from pBR322
   2505..2729    -  mobile_element Tn7R: mini-Tn7 element (right end of the Tn7 transposon) Tn7
   2796..3329    -  CDS            GmR: gentamycin acetyltransferase; aacC1; confers resistance to gentamycin
   3499..3527    -  promoter       Pc promoter: intI1 (promoter lies within the coding sequence); class 1 integron promoter
   3505..3852    -  CDS            YPR2_ECOLX (fragment): Protein predicted: Swiss-Prot protein existence level 4. From Escherichia coli.
   3879..3970    +  promoter       polyhedrin promoter: polh from Autographa californica; promoter for the baculovirus polyhedrin gene
   4054..5295    +  CDS            MBD2: MBD2_HUMAN - Experimental evidence at protein level: Swiss-Prot protein existence level 1. Binds CpG islands in promoters where the DNA is methylated at position 5 of cytosine within CpG dinucleotides. Binds hemimethylated DNA as well. Recruits histone deacetylases and DNA methyltransferases. Acts as transcriptional repressor and plays a role in gene silencing. Functions as a scaffold protein, targeting GATAD2A and GATAD2B to chromatin to promote repression. May enhance the activation of some unmethylated cAMP-responsive promoters. From Homo sapiens (Human).
   5308..6027    +  CDS            EGFP: the original enhanced GFP (Yang et al., 1996) mammalian codon-optimized
   6084..6167    +  CDS            large T antigen (fragment): large T antigen from SV40 (simian virus 40)
   6190..6324    +  polyA_signal   SV40 poly(A) signal: SV40 polyadenylation signal
   6353..6518    -  mobile_element Tn7L: mini-Tn7 element (left end of the Tn7 transposon) Tn7
   6681..6697    +  CDS            lacZα (fragment): LacZα fragment of β-galactosidase; lacZ fragment
   6702..450     +  rep_origin     f1 ori (across the origin) (sequence partly withheld): f1 bacteriophage origin of replication; arrow indicates direction of (+) strand synthesis
>Addgene plasmid #211712 | pFB MBD2a-C-GFP (pc1565) | addgene full sequence | sequence record 422501 | Addgene NGS Result
[119 nt withheld, positions 1-119]
C
[91 nt withheld, positions 121-211]
A
[49 nt withheld, positions 213-261]
CCTTTGACGTTGGAGTCCACGTTCTT
[37 nt withheld, positions 288-324]
ACCCTATCTCGGTCTATTCTTTTGATTTATAAGGGATTTTGCCGATTTCGGCCTATTGGTTAAAAAATGA
GCTGATTTAACAAAAATTTAACGCGAATTTTAACAAAATATTAACGCTTACAATTTAGGTGGCACTTTTC
GGGGAAATGTGCGCGGAACCCCTATTTGTTTATTTTTCTAAATACATTCAAATATGTATCCGCTCATGAG
ACAATAACCCTGATAAATGCTTCAATAATATTGAAAAAGGAAGAGTATGAGTATTCAACATTTCCGTGTC
GCCCTTATTCCCTTTTTTGCGGCATTTTGCCTTCCTGTTTTTGCTCACCCAGAAACGCTGGTGAAAGTAA
AAGATGCTGAAGATCAGTTGGGTGCACGAGTGGGTTACATCGAACTGGATCTCAACAGCGGTAAGATCCT
TGAGAGTTTTCGCCCCGAAGAACGTTTTCCAATGATGAGCACTTTTAAAGTTCTGCTATGTGGCGCGGTA
TTATCCCGTATTGACGCCGGGCAAGAGCAACTCGGTCGCCGCATACACTATTCTCAGAATGACTTGGTTG
AGTACTCACCAGTCACAGAAAAGCATCTTACGGATGGCATGACAGTAAGAGAATTATGCAGTGCTGCCAT
AACCATGAGTGATAACACTGCGGCCAACTTACTTCTGACAACGATCGGAGGACCGAAGGAGCTAACCGCT
TTTTTGCACAACATGGGGGATCATGTAACTCGCCTTGATCGTTGGGAACCGGAGCTGAATGAAGCCATAC
CAAACGACGAGCGTGACACCACGATGCCTGTAGCAATGGCAACAACGTTGCGCAAACTATTAACTGGCGA
ACTACTTACTCTAGCTTCCCGGCAACAATTAATAGACTGGATGGAGGCGGATAAAGTTGCAGGACCACTT
CTGCGCTCGGCCCTTCCGGCTGGCTGGTTTATTGCTGATAAATCTGGAGCCGGTGAGCGTGGGTCTCGCG
GTATCATTGCAGCACTGGGGCCAGATGGTAAGCCCTCCCGTATCGTAGTTATCTACACGACGGGGAGTCA
GGCAACTATGGATGAACGAAATAGACAGATCGCTGAGATAGGTGCCTCACTGATTAAGCATTGGTAACTG
TCAGACCAAGTTTACTCATATATACTTTAGATTGATTTAAAACTTCATTTTTAATTTAAAAGGATCTAGG
TGAAGATCCTTTTTGATAATCTCATGACCAAAATCCCTTAACGTGAGTTTTCGTTCCACTGAGCGTCAGA
CCCCGTAGAAAAGATCAAAGGATCTTCTTGAGATCCTTTTTTTCTGCGCGTAATCTGCTGCTTGCAAACA
AAAAAACCACCGCTACCAGCGGTGGTTTGTTTGCCGGATCAAGAGCTACCAACTCTTTTTCCGAAGGTAA
CTGGCTTCAGCAGAGCGCAGATACCAAATACTGTTCTTCTAGTGTAGCCGTAGTTAGGCCACCACTTCAA
GAACTCTGTAGCACCGCCTACATACCTCGCTCTGCTAATCCTGTTACCAGTGGCTGCTGCCAGTGGCGAT
AAGTCGTGTCTTACCGGGTTGGACTCAAGACGATAGTTACCGGATAAGGCGCAGCGGTCGGGCTGAACGG
GGGGTTCGTGCACACAGCCCAGCTTGGAGCGAACGACCTACACCGAACTGAGATACCTACAGCGTGAGCT
ATGAGAAAGCGCCACGCTTCCCGAAGGGAGAAAGGCGGACAGGTATCCGGTAAGCGGCAGGGTCGGAACA
GGAGAGCGCACGAGGGAGCTTCCAGGGGGAAACGCCTGGTATCTTTATAGTCCTGTCGGGTTTCGCCACC
TCTGACTTGAGCGTCGATTTTTGTGATGCTCGTCAGGGGGGCGGAGCCTATGGAAAAACGCCAGCAACGC
GGCCTTTTTACGGTTCCTGGCCTTTTGCTGGCCTTTTGCTCACATGTTCTTTCCTGCGTTATCCCCTGAT
TCTGTGGATAACCGTATTACCGCCTTTGAGTGAGCTGATACCGCTCGCCGCAGCCGAACGACCGAGCGCA
GCGAGTCAGTGAGCGAGGAAGCGGAAGAGCGCCTGATGCGGTATTTTCTCCTTACGCATCTGTGCGGTAT
TTCACACCGCATAGACCAGCCGCGTAACCTGGCAAAATCGGTTACGGTTGAGTAATAAATGGATGCCCTG
CGTAAGCGGGTGTGGGCGGACAATAAAGTCTTAAACTGAACAAAATAGATCTAAACTATGACAATAAAGT
CTTAAACTAGACAGAATAGTTGTAAACTGAAATCAGTCCAGTTATGCTGTGAAAAAGCATACTGGACTTT
TGTTATGGCTAAAGCAAACTCTTCATTTTCTGAAGTGCAAATTGCCCGTCGTATTAAAGAGGGGCGTGGC
CAAGGGCATGGTAAAGACTATATTCGCGGCGTTGTGACAATTTACCGAACAACTCCGCGGCCGGGAAGCC
GATCTCGGCTTGAACGAATTGTTAGGTGGCGGTACTTGGGTCGATATCAAAGTGCATCACTTCTTCCCGT
ATGCCCAACTTTGTATAGAGAGCCACTGCGGGATCGTCACCGTAATCTGCTTGCACGTAGATCACATAAG
CACCAAGCGCGTTGGCCTCATGCTTGAGGAGATTGATGAGCGCGGTGGCAATGCCCTGCCTCCGGTGCTC
GCCGGAGACTGCGAGATCATAGATATAGATCTCACTACGCGGCTGCTCAAACTTGGGCAGAACGTAAGCC
GCGAGAGCGCCAACAACCGCTTCTTGGTCGAAGGCAGCAAGCGCGATGAATGTCTTACTACGGAGCAAGT
TCCCGAGGTAATCGGAGTCCGGCTGATGTTGGGAGTAGGTGGCTACGTCTCCGAACTCACGACCGAAAAG
ATCAAGAGCAGCCCGCATGGATTTGACTTGGTCAGGGCCGAGCCTACATGTGCGAATGATGCCCATACTT
GAGCCACCTAACTTTGTTTTAGGGCGACTGCCCTGCTGCGTAACATCGTTGCTGCTCCATAACATCAAAC
ATCGACCCACGGCGTAACGCGCTTGCTGCTTGGATGCCCGAGGCATAGACTGTACAAAAAAACAGTCATA
ACAAGCCATGAAAACCGCCACTGCGCCGTTACCACCGCTGCGTTCGGTCAAGGTTCTGGACCAGTTGCGT
GAGCGCATACGCTACTTGCATTACAGTTTACGAACCGAACAGGCTTATGTCAACTGGGTTCGTGCCTTCA
TCCGTTTCCACGGTGTGCGTCACCCGGCAACCTTGGGCAGCAGCGAAGTCGAGGCATTTCTGTCCTGGCT
GGCGAACGAGCGCAAGGTTTCGGTCTCCACGCATCGTCAGGCATTGGCGGCCTTGCTGTTCTTCTACGGC
AAGGTGCTGTGCACGGATCTGCCCTGGCTTCAGGAGATCGGAAGACCTCGGCCGTCGCGGCGCTTGCCGG
TGGTGCTGACCCCGGATGAAGTGGTTCGCATCCTCGGTTTTCTGGAAGGCGAGCATCGTTTGTTCGCCCA
GGACTCTAGCTATAGTTCTAGTGGTTGGCTACGTATACTCCGGAATATTAATAGATCATGGAGATAATTA
AAATGATAACCATCTCGCAAATAAATAAGTATTTTACTGTTTTCGTAACAGTTTTGTAATAAAAAAACCT
ATAAATATTCCGGATTATTCATACCGTCCCACCATCGGGCGCGGATCCCGGTCCGAAGCGCGCGGAATTC
AAAGGCCTACGTCGACGCCATGCGCGCGCACCCGGGGGGAGGCCGCTGCTGCCCGGAGCAGGAGGAGGGG
GAGAGCGCGGCGGGCGGCAGCGGCGCTGGCGGCGACTCCGCCATAGAGCAGGGGGGCCAGGGCAGCGCGC
TCGCTCCGTCCCCGGTGAGCGGCGTGCGCAGGGAAGGCGCTCGGGGCGGCGGCCGTGGCCGGGGGCGGTG
GAAGCAGGCGGCCCGGGGCGGCGGCGTCTGTGGCCGTGGCCGTGGCCGTGGCCGGGGTCGGGGCCGTGGC
CGGGGCCGGGGCCGGGGCCGCGGCCGTCCCCAGAGTGGCGGCAGCGGCCTTGGCGGCGACGGCGGCGGCG
GCGCGGGCGGCTGCGGCGTCGGCAGCGGTGGCGGCGTCGCCCCCCGGCGGGATCCTGTCCCTTTCCCGTC
GGGGAGCTCGGGGCCGGGGCCCAGGGGACCCCGGGCCACGGAGAGCGGGAAGAGGATGGACTGCCCGGCC
CTCCCCCCCGGATGGAAGAAGGAGGAAGTGATCCGAAAATCAGGGCTCAGTGCTGGCAAGAGCGATGTCT
ACTACTTCAGTCCAAGTGGTAAGAAGTTCAGAAGTAAACCTCAGCTGGCAAGATACCTGGGAAATGCTGT
TGACCTTAGCAGTTTTGACTTCAGGACCGGCAAGATGATGCCTAGTAAATTACAGAAGAACAAGCAGAGA
CTCCGGAATGACCCCCTCAATCAGAACAAGGGTAAACCAGACCTGAACACAACATTGCCAATTAGACAAA
CTGCATCAATTTTCAAGCAACCAGTAACCAAATTCACGAACCACCCGAGCAATAAGGTGAAGTCAGACCC
CCAGCGGATGAATGAACAACCACGTCAGCTTTTCTGGGAGAAGAGGCTACAAGGACTTAGCGCATCAGAT
GTAACAGAACAAATTATAAAAACCATGGAGCTACCTAAAGGTCTTCAAGGAGTCGGTCCAGGTAGCAATG
ACGAGACCCTTCTGTCTGCTGTGGCCAGTGCTTTACACACAAGCTCTGCGCCCATCACAGGACAAGTCTC
TGCTGCCGTGGAAAAGAACCCTGCTGTTTGGCTTAACACATCTCAACCCCTCTGCAAAGCTTTCATTGTT
ACAGATGAAGACATTAGGAAACAGGAAGAGCGAGTCCAACAAGTACGCAAGAAACTGGAGGAGGCACTGA
TGGCCGACATCCTGTCCCGGGCTGCGGACACGGAGGAAGTAGACATTGACATGGACGATGGAGATGAGGC
GTGCGGCCGCGCCATGGTGAGCAAGGGCGAGGAGCTGTTCACCGGGGTGGTGCCCATCCTGGTCGAGCTG
GACGGCGACGTAAACGGCCACAAGTTCAGCGTGTCCGGCGAGGGCGAGGGCGATGCCACCTACGGCAAGC
TGACCCTGAAGTTCATCTGCACCACCGGCAAGCTGCCCGTGCCCTGGCCCACCCTCGTGACCACCCTGAC
CTACGGCGTGCAGTGCTTCAGCCGCTACCCCGACCACATGAAGCAGCACGACTTCTTCAAGTCCGCCATG
CCCGAAGGCTACGTCCAGGAGCGCACCATCTTCTTCAAGGACGACGGCAACTACAAGACCCGCGCCGAGG
TGAAGTTCGAGGGCGACACCCTGGTGAACCGCATCGAGCTGAAGGGCATCGACTTCAAGGAGGACGGCAA
CATCCTGGGGCACAAGCTGGAGTACAACTACAACAGCCACAACGTCTATATCATGGCCGACAAGCAGAAG
AACGGCATCAAGGTGAACTTCAAGATCCGCCACAACATCGAGGACGGCAGCGTGCAGCTCGCCGACCACT
ACCAGCAGAACACCCCCATCGGCGACGGCCCCGTGCTGCTGCCCGACAACCACTACCTGAGCACCCAGTC
CGCCCTGAGCAAAGACCCCAACGAGAAGCGCGATCACATGGTCCTGCTGGAGTTCGTGACCGCCGCCGGG
ATCACTCTCGGCATGGACGAGCTGTACAAGTAATCTAGAGCCTGCAGTCTCGAGGCATGCGGTACCAAGC
TTGTCGAGAAGTACTAGAGGATCATAATCAGCCATACCACATTTGTAGAGGTTTTACTTGCTTTAAAAAA
CCTCCCACACCTCCCCCTGAACCTGAAACATAAAATGAATGCAATTGTTGTTGTTAACTTGTTTATTGCA
GCTTATAATGGTTACAAATAAAGCAATAGCATCACAAATTTCACAAATAAAGCATTTTTTTCACTGCATT
CTAGTTGTGGTTTGTCCAAACTCATCAATGTATCTTATCATGTCTGGATCTGATCACTGCTTGAGCCTAG
GAGATCCGAACCAGATAAGTGAAATCTAGTTCCAAACTATTTTGTCATTTTTAATTTTCGTATTAGCTTA
CGACGCTACACCCAGTTCCCATCTATTTTGTCACTCTTCCCTAAATAATCCTTAAAAACTCCATTTCCAC
CCCTCCCAGTTCCCAACTATTTTGTCCGCCCACAGCGGGGCATTTTTCTTCCTGTTATGTTTTTAATCAA
ACATCCTGCCAACTCCATGTGACAAACCGTCATCTTCGGCTACTTTTTCTCTGTCACAGAATGAAAATTT
TTCTGTCATCTCTTCGTTATTAATGTTTGTAATTGACTGAATATCAACGCTTATTTGCAGCCTGAATGGC
GAATGGGACGCG
